>Addgene plasmid #162559 | pET21a Ce-iPGM-bio | addgene full sequence | sequence record 318916 | Addgene NGS Result
TAATACGACTCACTATAGGGGAATTGTGAGCGGATAACAATTCCCCTCTAGAAATAATTTTGTTTAACTT
TAAGAAGGAGATATACATATGGCTAGCATGACTGGTGGACAGCAAATGGGTCGCGGATCCATGGCGATGG
CAAATAACAGTTCGGTGGCCAATAAGGTCTGTCTCATCGTTATTGATGGATGGGGAGTTTCTGAAGATCC
TTACGGTAACGCTATTCTCAACGCACAGACACCAGTTATGGACAAGCTGTGTTCGGGCAATTGGGCTCAA
ATTGAGGCACATGGTCTTCATGTTGGTCTCCCAGAAGGATTGATGGGAAATTCGGAAGTCGGACATTTGA
ACATCGGAGCCGGACGTGTTATCTATCAAGACATTGTTCGTATTAATCTGGCAGTCAAGAACAACAAATT
TGTGACTAATGAGAGCTTGGTGGATGCTTGCGATCGTGCTAAAAACGGAAATGGACGTCTTCATCTGGCC
GGACTTGTTTCTGACGGAGGTGTTCATTCTCATATTGATCACATGTTTGCTTTGGTTAAGGCCATCAAAG
AGCTCGGAGTTCCAGAACTTTACCTTCATTTCTACGGAGATGGTCGTGATACTTCTCCAAACAGTGGAGT
TGGATTCCTTGAACAAACCCTCGAGTTCTTGGAGAAAACTACTGGATATGGAAAACTAGCTACTGTAGTT
GGCCGCTACTATGCTATGGATCGCGATAACAGATGGGAGCGTATCAATGTTGCATACGAGGCAATGATTG
GAGGTGTTGGAGAGACTTCCGATGAGGCTGGGGTTGTTGAAGTTGTTCGCAAGCGTTACGCTGCTGATGA
AACAGACGAATTCTTGAAGCCAATCATTCTTCAAGGAGAGAAAGGACGTGTTCAAAATGACGATACAATC
ATCTTCTTCGACTACCGTGCTGATCGTATGCGTGAGATTTCTGCAGCAATGGGAATGGATCGTTACAAGG
ATTGCAATTCGAAGTTAGCTCATCCATCAAATCTTCAAGTATATGGAATGACTCAATACAAAGCCGAGTT
CCCATTCAAATCGCTGTTCCCGCCAGCATCGAACAAAAATGTATTGGCTGAGTGGCTCGCCGAGCAAAAA
GTTTCGCAATTTCATTGTGCGGAAACCGAAAAATACGCTCACGTTACATTTTTCTTCAATGGAGGACTTG
AAAAACAATTTGAGGGAGAAGAAAGGTGTTTAGTGCCCAGTCCAAAGGTCGCAACTTACGATCTTCAACC
AGAAATGTCTGCGGCCGGCGTTGCTGACAAAATGATTGAACAACTCGAGGCTGGAACTCATCCATTCATT
ATGTGCAACTTTGCTCCACCAGATATGGTCGGGCATACGGGAGTCTATGAAGCTGCTGTCAAGGCCTGTG
AAGCTACTGATATCGCAATCGGAAGAATCTATGAAGCAACTCAAAAGCACGGATACTCACTTATGGTTAC
TGCTGATCACGGAAATGCTGAAAAGATGAAGGCTCCAGATGGTGGAAAACACACTGCTCACACATGTTAC
CGTGTTCCACTCACTTTGAGCCATCCAGGATTCAAATTTGTCGATCCAGCCGACCGTCATCCGGCCCTTT
GTGATGTTGCTCCAACAGTTCTCGCTATTATGGGACTCCCTCAACCAGCTGAAATGACTGGGGTCTCGAT
TGTTCAGAAGATCAAGCTTGGTCTGAACGACATCTTCGAGGCTCAGAAAATCGAATGGCACGAATTAGTG
CCTCGCGGAAGCGCTGCAGGGAAGCTTGCGGCCGCACTCGAGCACCACCACCACCACCACTGAGATCCGG
CTGCTAACAAAGCCCGAAAGGAAGCTGAGTTGGCTGCTGCCACCGCTGAGCAATAACTAGCATAACCCCT
TGGGGCCTCTAAACGGGTCTTGAGGGGTTTTTTGCTGAAAGGAGGAACTATATCCGGATTGGCGAATGGG
[124 nt withheld, positions 1961-2084]
C
[91 nt withheld, positions 2086-2176]
A
[49 nt withheld, positions 2178-2226]
CCTTTGACGTTGGAGTCCACGTTCTTT
[37 nt withheld, positions 2254-2290]
ACCCTATCTCGGTCTATTCTTTTGATTTATAAGGGATTTTGCCGATTTCGGCCTATTGGTTAAAAAATGA
GCTGATTTAACAAAAATTTAACGCGAATTTTAACAAAATATTAACGCTTACAATTTAGGTGGCACTTTTC
GGGGAAATGTGCGCGGAACCCCTATTTGTTTATTTTTCTAAATACATTCAAATATGTATCCGCTCATGAG
ACAATAACCCTGATAAATGCTTCAATAATATTGAAAAAGGAAGAGTATGAGTATTCAACATTTCCGTGTC
GCCCTTATTCCCTTTTTTGCGGCATTTTGCCTTCCTGTTTTTGCTCACCCAGAAACGCTGGTGAAAGTAA
AAGATGCTGAAGATCAGTTGGGTGCACGAGTGGGTTACATCGAACTGGATCTCAACAGCGGTAAGATCCT
TGAGAGTTTTCGCCCCGAAGAACGTTTTCCAATGATGAGCACTTTTAAAGTTCTGCTATGTGGCGCGGTA
TTATCCCGTATTGACGCCGGGCAAGAGCAACTCGGTCGCCGCATACACTATTCTCAGAATGACTTGGTTG
AGTACTCACCAGTCACAGAAAAGCATCTTACGGATGGCATGACAGTAAGAGAATTATGCAGTGCTGCCAT
AACCATGAGTGATAACACTGCGGCCAACTTACTTCTGACAACGATCGGAGGACCGAAGGAGCTAACCGCT
TTTTTGCACAACATGGGGGATCATGTAACTCGCCTTGATCGTTGGGAACCGGAGCTGAATGAAGCCATAC
CAAACGACGAGCGTGACACCACGATGCCTGCAGCAATGGCAACAACGTTGCGCAAACTATTAACTGGCGA
ACTACTTACTCTAGCTTCCCGGCAACAATTAATAGACTGGATGGAGGCGGATAAAGTTGCAGGACCACTT
CTGCGCTCGGCCCTTCCGGCTGGCTGGTTTATTGCTGATAAATCTGGAGCCGGTGAGCGTGGGTCTCGCG
GTATCATTGCAGCACTGGGGCCAGATGGTAAGCCCTCCCGTATCGTAGTTATCTACACGACGGGGAGTCA
GGCAACTATGGATGAACGAAATAGACAGATCGCTGAGATAGGTGCCTCACTGATTAAGCATTGGTAACTG
TCAGACCAAGTTTACTCATATATACTTTAGATTGATTTAAAACTTCATTTTTAATTTAAAAGGATCTAGG
TGAAGATCCTTTTTGATAATCTCATGACCAAAATCCCTTAACGTGAGTTTTCGTTCCACTGAGCGTCAGA
CCCCGTAGAAAAGATCAAAGGATCTTCTTGAGATCCTTTTTTTCTGCGCGTAATCTGCTGCTTGCAAACA
AAAAAACCACCGCTACCAGCGGTGGTTTGTTTGCCGGATCAAGAGCTACCAACTCTTTTTCCGAAGGTAA
CTGGCTTCAGCAGAGCGCAGATACCAAATACTGTCCTTCTAGTGTAGCCGTAGTTAGGCCACCACTTCAA
GAACTCTGTAGCACCGCCTACATACCTCGCTCTGCTAATCCTGTTACCAGTGGCTGCTGCCAGTGGCGAT
AAGTCGTGTCTTACCGGGTTGGACTCAAGACGATAGTTACCGGATAAGGCGCAGCGGTCGGGCTGAACGG
GGGGTTCGTGCACACAGCCCAGCTTGGAGCGAACGACCTACACCGAACTGAGATACCTACAGCGTGAGCT
ATGAGAAAGCGCCACGCTTCCCGAAGGGAGAAAGGCGGACAGGTATCCGGTAAGCGGCAGGGTCGGAACA
GGAGAGCGCACGAGGGAGCTTCCAGGGGGAAACGCCTGGTATCTTTATAGTCCTGTCGGGTTTCGCCACC
TCTGACTTGAGCGTCGATTTTTGTGATGCTCGTCAGGGGGGCGGAGCCTATGGAAAAACGCCAGCAACGC
GGCCTTTTTACGGTTCCTGGCCTTTTGCTGGCCTTTTGCTCACATGTTCTTTCCTGCGTTATCCCCTGAT
TCTGTGGATAACCGTATTACCGCCTTTGAGTGAGCTGATACCGCTCGCCGCAGCCGAACGACCGAGCGCA
GCGAGTCAGTGAGCGAGGAAGCGGAAGAGCGCCTGATGCGGTATTTTCTCCTTACGCATCTGTGCGGTAT
TTCACACCGCAATGGTGCACTCTCAGTACAATCTGCTCTGATGCCGCATAGTTAAGCCAGTATACACTCC
GCTATCGCTACGTGACTGGGTCATGGCTGCGCCCCGACACCCGCCAACACCCGCTGACGCGCCCTGACGG
GCTTGTCTGCTCCCGGCATCCGCTTACAGACAAGCTGTGACCGTCTCCGGGAGCTGCATGTGTCAGAGGT
TTTCACCGTCATCACCGAAACGCGCGAGGCAGCTGCGGTAAAGCTCATCAGCGTGGTCGTGAAGCGATTC
ACAGATGTCTGCCTGTTCATCCGCGTCCAGCTCGTTGAGTTTCTCCAGAAGCGTTAATGTCTGGCTTCTG
ATAAAGCGGGCCATGTTAAGGGCGGTTTTTTCCTGTTTGGTCACTGATGCCTCCGTGTAAGGGGGATTTC
TGTTCATGGGGGTAATGATACCGATGAAACGAGAGAGGATGCTCACGATACGGGTTACTGATGATGAACA
TGCCCGGTTACTGGAACGTTGTGAGGGTAAACAACTGGCGGTATGGATGCGGCGGGACCAGAGAAAAATC
ACTCAGGGTCAATGCCAGCGCTTCGTTAATACAGATGTAGGTGTTCCACAGGGTAGCCAGCAGCATCCTG
CGATGCAGATCCGGAACATAATGGTGCAGGGCGCTGACTTCCGCGTTTCCAGACTTTACGAAACACGGAA
ACCGAAGACCATTCATGTTGTTGCTCAGGTCGCAGACGTTTTGCAGCAGCAGTCGCTTCACGTTCGCTCG
CGTATCGGTGATTCATTCTGCTAACCAGTAAGGCAACCCCGCCAGCCTAGCCGGGTCCTCAACGACAGGA
GCACGATCATGCGCACCCGTGGGGCCGCCATGCCGGCGATAATGGCCTGCTTCTCGCCGAAACGTTTGGT
GGCGGGACCAGTGACGAAGGCTTGAGCGAGGGCGTGCAAGATTCCGAATACCGCAAGCGACAGGCCGATC
ATCGTCGCGCTCCAGCGAAAGCGGTCCTCGCCGAAAATGACCCAGAGCGCTGCCGGCACCTGTCCTACGA
GTTGCATGATAAAGAAGACAGTCATAAGTGCGGCGACGATAGTCATGCCCCGCGCCCACCGGAAGGAGCT
GACTGGGTTGAAGGCTCTCAAGGGCATCGGTCGAGATCCCGGTGCCTAATGAGTGAGCTAACTTACATTA
ATTGCGTTGCGCTCACTGCCCGCTTTCCAGTCGGGAAACCTGTCGTGCCAGCTGCATTAATGAATCGGCC
AACGCGCGGGGAGAGGCGGTTTGCGTATTGGGCGCCAGGGTGGTTTTTCTTTTCACCAGTGAGACGGGCA
ACAGCTGATTGCCCTTCACCGCCTGGCCCTGAGAGAGTTGCAGCAAGCGGTCCACGCTGGTTTGCCCCAG
CAGGCGAAAATCCTGTTTGATGGTGGTTAACGGCGGGATATAACATGAGCTGTCTTCGGTATCGTCGTAT
CCCACTACCGAGATATCCGCACCAACGCGCAGCCCGGACTCGGTAATGGCGCGCATTGCGCCCAGCGCCA
TCTGATCGTTGGCAACCAGCATCGCAGTGGGAACGATGCCCTCATTCAGCATTTGCATGGTTTGTTGAAA
ACCGGACATGGCACTCCAGTCGCCTTCCCGTTCCGCTATCGGCTGAATTTGATTGCGAGTGAGATATTTA
TGCCAGCCAGCCAGACGCAGACGCGCCGAGACAGAACTTAATGGGCCCGCTAACAGCGCGATTTGCTGGT
GACCCAATGCGACCAGATGCTCCACGCCCAGTCGCGTACCGTCTTCATGGGAGAAAATAATACTGTTGAT
GGGTGTCTGGTCAGAGACATCAAGAAATAACGCCGGAACATTAGTGCAGGCAGCTTCCACAGCAATGGCA
TCCTGGTCATCCAGCGGATAGTTAATGATCAGCCCACTGACGCGTTGCGCGAGAAGATTGTGCACCGCCG
CTTTACAGGCTTCGACGCCGCTTCGTTCTACCATCGACACCACCACGCTGGCACCCAGTTGATCGGCGCG
AGATTTAATCGCCGCGACAATTTGCGACGGCGCGTGCAGGGCCAGACTGGAGGTGGCAACGCCAATCAGC
AACGACTGTTTGCCCGCCAGTTGTTGTGCCACGCGGTTGGGAATGTAATTCAGCTCCGCCATCGCCGCTT
CCACTTTTTCCCGCGTTTTCGCAGAAACGTGGCTGGCCTGGTTCACCACGCGGGAAACGGTCTGATAAGA
GACACCGGCATACTCTGCGACATCGTATAACGTTACTGGTTTCACATTCACCACCCTGAATTGACTCTCT
TCCGGGCGCTATCATGCCATACCGCGAAAGGTTTTGCGCCATTCGATGGTGTCCGGGATCTCGACGCTCT
CCCTTATGCGACTCCTGCATTAGGAAGCAGCCCAGTAGTAGGTTGAGGCCGTTGAGCACCGCCGCCGCAA
GGAATGGTGCATGCAAGGAGATGGCGCCCAACAGTCCCCCGGCCACGGGGCCTGCCACCATACCCACGCC
GAAACAAGCGCTCATGAGCCCGAAGTGGCGAGCCCGATCTTCCCCATCGGTGATGTCGGCGATATAGGCG
CCAGCAACCGCACCTGTGGCGCCGGTGATGCCGGCCACGATGCGTCCGGCGTAGAGGATCGAGATCTCGA
TCCCGCGAAAT
Features (pLannotate 1.2.2; 20 found; start..end, strand, type, name):
      1..19      +  promoter       T7 promoter: promoter for bacteriophage T7 RNA polymerase
     20..44      +  protein_bind   lac operator: The lac repressor binds to the lac operator to inhibit transcription in E. coli. This inhibition can be relieved by adding lactose or isopropyl-β-D-thiogalactopyranoside (IPTG). lac repressor encoded by lacI
     59..81      +  RBS            RBS: efficient ribosome binding site from bacteriophage T7 gene 10 (Olins and Rangwala, 1989)
    110..1693    +  CDS            ipgm-1: GPMI_CAEEL - Experimental evidence at protein level: Swiss-Prot protein existence level 1. Catalyzes the interconversion of 2-phosphoglycerate and 3- phosphoglycerate. From Caenorhabditis elegans.
   1703..1744    +  CDS            AviTag™ (fragment): peptide tag that allows for enzymatic biotinylation
   1793..1810    +  CDS            9xHis (fragment): 9xHis affinity tag
   1820..1869    +  CDS            SET1 (fragment): solubility-enhancement tag derived from T7 phage gene 10B
   1877..1924    +  terminator     T7 terminator: transcription terminator for bacteriophage T7 RNA polymerase
   1961..2389    +  rep_origin     f1 ori (sequence partly withheld): f1 bacteriophage origin of replication; arrow indicates direction of (+) strand synthesis
   2442..2546    +  promoter       AmpR promoter: bla
   2547..3407    +  CDS            AmpR: β-lactamase; bla; confers resistance to ampicillin, carbenicillin, and related antibiotics
   3578..4166    +  rep_origin     ori: high-copy-number ColE1/pMB1/pBR322/pUC origin of replication
   4352..4491    -  misc_feature   bom: basis of mobility region from pBR322
   4593..4784    -  CDS            rop: Rop protein, which maintains plasmids at low copy number; rop
   4801..5181    +  CDS            YPB1_ECOLX: Protein predicted: Swiss-Prot protein existence level 4. From Escherichia coli.
   5253..5544    -  CDS            TcR (fragment): tetracycline efflux protein; tet; confers resistance to tetracycline
   5559..5580    -  protein_bind   CAP binding site: CAP binding activates transcription in the presence of cAMP. E. coli catabolite activator protein
   5593..6675    -  CDS            lacI: lac repressor; lacI; The lac repressor binds to the lac operator to inhibit transcription in E. coli. This inhibition can be relieved by adding lactose or isopropyl-β-D-thiogalactopyranoside (IPTG).
   6676..6753    -  promoter       lacI promoter: lacI
   6761..7040    -  CDS            TcR (fragment): tetracycline efflux protein; tet; confers resistance to tetracycline
