[The description below was written by a language model from this plasmid's Addgene catalogue record and pLannotate feature annotations shown in this document.]
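Description:
pET21a Ce-iPGM-bio is a bacterial expression plasmid built on the Novagen pET21a backbone for T7-driven production of the Caenorhabditis elegans cofactor-independent phosphoglycerate mutase (iPGM, gene ipgm-1), the enzyme that interconverts 2- and 3-phosphoglycerate. The insert was cloned between the BamHI and HindIII sites, both of which are retained. Transcription starts from a T7 promoter followed by a lac operator and the phage T7 gene 10 ribosome binding site, and it ends at the T7 terminator. The plasmid also carries lacI, so expression is repressed until it is induced with IPTG in a host that supplies T7 RNA polymerase.

According to the catalogue, the open reading frame starts with the backbone's N-terminal T7 tag, although this tag is not annotated in the feature table. Downstream of iPGM lie a biotinylation sequence (annotated as an AviTag fragment), a thrombin cleavage site listed in the record but not annotated, and the backbone's 6xHis tag. The His tag allows metal-affinity purification. The biotin acceptor peptide permits site-specific enzymatic biotinylation, which suits immobilisation or capture on streptavidin. The associated publications concern cyclic peptide (ipglycermide) inhibitors binding to phosphoglycerate mutases, though the record does not describe a specific assay.

The plasmid is selected with ampicillin through β-lactamase and replicates from a pBR322-type origin with the bom and rop elements. An f1 origin is also present, and the short tetracycline-resistance fragments are non-functional backbone remnants. The catalogue lists the plasmid as high copy, although rop normally moderates copy number. The sequenced record is 7,061 nt, slightly shorter than the stated total size of 7,119 bp.
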