Addgene plasmid #162559: pET21a Ce-iPGM-bio
Purpose: Expresses C. elegans iPGM containing a C-terminal biotinylation site and His tag
Depositing lab: James Inglese. Depositing organization: National Center for Advancing Translational Sciences (NCATS). Publication: Structure-activity relationship of ipglycermide binding to phosphoglycerate mutases. Wiedmann M, Dranchak PK, Aitha M, Queme B, Collmus CD, Kashipathy MM, Kanter L, Lamy L, Rogers JM, Tao D, Battaile KP, Rai G, Lovell S, Suga H, Inglese J. J Biol Chem. 2021 Apr 1:100628. doi: 10.1016/j.jbc.2021.100628. PubMed 33812994.
Backbone
  Vector backbone: pET21a
  Backbone manufacturer: Novagen
  Backbone size w/o insert (bp): 5446
  Total vector size (bp): 7119
  Vector type: Bacterial Expression
Growth in bacteria
  Bacterial resistance: Ampicillin, 100 μg/mL
  Growth temperature: 37°C
  Growth strain: DH5alpha
  Copy number: High Copy
Gene/Insert
  Gene/Insert name: C. elegans iPGM bio-6His (alt name: Ce iPGM bio)
  Species: C. elegans (nematode)
  Insert size (bp): 1734
  GenBank ID: NP_491896.1
  Entrez Gene: ipgm-1 (a.k.a. CELE_F57B10.3)
  Promoter: T7
  Tag / fusion protein: T7 tag (N terminal on backbone); biotinylation sequence (C terminal on insert); Thrombin cleavage site (C terminal on insert); 6His tag (C terminal on backbone)
  Cloning method: Restriction Enzyme; 5′ cloning site BamH1 (not destroyed); 3′ cloning site Hind3 (not destroyed)
  Sequencing primers: 5′ T7 promotor primer #69348-3; 3′ T7 terminator primer #69337-3
Terms and licenses: Academic/Nonprofit Terms; Industry Terms: Not Available to Industry
Depositor comments: See also van Neer et al. (2022) "Serum-Stable and Selective Backbone-N-Methylated Cyclic Peptides That Inhibit Prokaryotic Glycolytic Mutases" ACS Chem Biol. PMID 35904259; doi: https://doi.org/10.1021/acschembio.2c00403.
How to cite: pET21a Ce-iPGM-bio was a gift from James Inglese (Addgene plasmid # 162559 ; http://n2t.net/addgene:162559 ; RRID:Addgene_162559)
